Addgene plasmid #77366: PRKACG gRNA (BRDN0001149492)
Purpose: 3rd generation lentiviral gRNA plasmid targeting human PRKACG
Depositing lab: John Doench & David Root. Depositing organization: Broad Institute. Publication: Optimized sgRNA design to maximize activity and minimize off-target effects of CRISPR-Cas9. Doench JG, Fusi N, Sullender M, Hegde M, Vaimberg EW, Donovan KF, Smith I, Tothova Z, Wilen C, Orchard R, Virgin HW, Listgarten J, Root DE. Nat Biotechnol. 2016 Jan 18. doi: 10.1038/nbt.3437. PubMed 26780180.
Backbone
  Vector backbone: lentiGuide-Puro
  Backbone manufacturer: Zhang Lab (Addgene plasmid # 52963)
  Vector type: Mammalian Expression, Lentiviral, CRISPR
  Selectable markers: Puromycin
Growth in bacteria
  Bacterial resistance: Ampicillin, 100 μg/mL
  Growth temperature: 37°C
  Growth strain: DH5alpha
  Copy number: High Copy
Gene/Insert
  Gene/Insert name: PRKACG (alt names: PRKACG; NM_002732.3)
  gRNA/shRNA sequence: CCAGCTCGGATCAGTTCGAA
  Species: H. sapiens (human)
  Entrez Gene: PRKACG (a.k.a. BDPLT19, KAPG, PKACg)
  Promoter: hU6
  Cloning method: Unknown
  Sequencing primers: 5′ U6-F; 3′ pS2-R
Terms and licenses: Academic/Nonprofit Terms; Industry Terms: Not Available to Industry
Depositor comments: The gRNA was designed to target the following Genbank reference sequence(s): NM_002732.3. Note that this plasmid does NOT contain Cas9. It should be used in conjunction with lentiCas9-Blast (Addgene #52962) or otherwise with cell lines already expressing Cas9. Browse the full kinome gRNA library at http://www.addgene.org/pooled-library/broadgpp-human-kinome/ or visit http://www.broadinstitute.org/rnai/public/ for detailed protocols and information.
How to cite: PRKACG gRNA (BRDN0001149492) was a gift from John Doench & David Root (Addgene plasmid # 77366 ; http://n2t.net/addgene:77366 ; RRID:Addgene_77366)
