[The description below was written by a language model from this plasmid's Addgene catalogue record and pLannotate feature annotations shown in this document.]
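Description:
PRKACG gRNA (BRDN0001149492) is a third-generation lentiviral CRISPR guide plasmid built on the lentiGuide-Puro backbone and designed to target the human PRKACG gene, which encodes the gamma catalytic subunit of cAMP-dependent protein kinase. It is propagated in E. coli as a high-copy plasmid through a ColE1/pUC-type origin with ampicillin selection from the β-lactamase gene. The backbone also carries an f1 origin, an SV40 origin and poly(A) signal, and remnants of lac and phage promoter elements from the parental cloning vector.

The lentiviral transfer cassette begins with an RSV promoter fused to a truncated HIV-1 5' LTR, which makes genomic RNA production independent of Tat. This is followed by the Ψ packaging signal with a partial gag sequence and the Rev response element, and the cassette ends in a self-inactivating ΔU3 3' LTR. Within it, a human U6 RNA polymerase III promoter drives the PRKACG-specific spacer joined to the Streptococcus pyogenes Cas9 guide RNA scaffold, with a cPPT/CTS element downstream to aid nuclear import of the provirus. A separate EF-1α core promoter with its intron A expresses puromycin N-acetyltransferase for selection of transduced mammalian cells, and a WPRE enhances expression of that transcript.

The plasmid does not encode Cas9, so it must be paired with a separate Cas9 vector or used in cells that already express the nuclease. It belongs to a human kinome guide collection designed with optimised sgRNA rules and is suited to knockout of PRKACG in human cells, individually or alongside other guides from that set.
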