Features (pLannotate 1.2.2; 29 found; start..end, strand, type, name):
     14..80      +  CDS            small t antigen (fragment): SV40 (simian virus 40) small t antigen
    106..317     +  promoter       EF-1α core promoter: core promoter for human elongation factor EF-1α
    318..1256    +  intron         EF-1α intron A: intron upstream of the start codon of human EF-1α
   1278..1877    +  CDS            PuroR (fragment): puromycin N-acetyltransferase; pac from Streptomyces; confers resistance to puromycin
   1893..2481    +  misc_feature   WPRE: woodchuck hepatitis virus posttranscriptional regulatory element
   2532..2551    +  misc_feature   cPPT/CTS (fragment): central polypurine tract and central termination sequence of HIV-1
   2553..2786    +  LTR            3' LTR (ΔU3): self-inactivating 3' long terminal repeat (LTR) from HIV-1
   2864..2985    +  polyA_signal   SV40 poly(A) signal: SV40 polyadenylation signal
   3025..3160    +  rep_origin     SV40 ori: SV40 origin of replication
   3181..3199    -  promoter       T7 promoter: promoter for bacteriophage T7 RNA polymerase
   3207..3362    +  CDS            lacZα (fragment): LacZα fragment of β-galactosidase; lacZ fragment
   3367..3795    +  rep_origin     f1 ori (sequence partly withheld): f1 bacteriophage origin of replication; arrow indicates direction of (+) strand synthesis
   3848..3952    +  promoter       AmpR promoter: bla
   3953..4813    +  CDS            AmpR: β-lactamase; bla; confers resistance to ampicillin, carbenicillin, and related antibiotics
   4984..5572    +  rep_origin     ori: high-copy-number ColE1/pMB1/pBR322/pUC origin of replication
   5755..5847    +  CDS            lacI (fragment): lac repressor; lacI; The lac repressor binds to the lac operator to inhibit transcription in E. coli. This inhibition can be relieved by adding lactose or isopropyl-β-D-thiogalactopyranoside (IPTG).
   5860..5881    +  protein_bind   CAP binding site: CAP binding activates transcription in the presence of cAMP. E. coli catabolite activator protein
   5896..5926    +  promoter       lac promoter: promoter for the E. coli lac operon
   5934..5950    +  protein_bind   lac operator: The lac repressor binds to the lac operator to inhibit transcription in E. coli. This inhibition can be relieved by adding lactose or isopropyl-β-D-thiogalactopyranoside (IPTG). lac repressor encoded by lacI
   5995..6013    +  promoter       T3 promoter: promoter for bacteriophage T3 RNA polymerase
   6041..6267    +  promoter       RSV promoter: Rous sarcoma virus enhancer/promoter
   6268..6448    +  LTR            5' LTR (truncated): truncated 5' long terminal repeat (LTR) from HIV-1
   6495..6620    +  misc_feature   HIV-1 Ψ: packaging signal of human immunodeficiency virus type 1
   6604..6967    +  CDS            HIV-1 gag (fragment): gag protein from human immunodeficiency virus 1; gag
   7113..7346    +  misc_feature   RRE: The Rev response element (RRE) of HIV-1 allows for Rev-dependent mRNA export from the nucleus to the cytoplasm.
   7723..7749    +  CDS            Rev (fragment): human immunodeficiency virus 1 (HIV-1) Rev protein; rev; enhances nuclear export of unspliced and incompletely spliced viral mRNAs
   7753..7993    +  promoter       U6 promoter: RNA polymerase III promoter for human U6 snRNA
   8023..8098    +  misc_RNA       gRNA scaffold: guide RNA scaffold for the Streptococcus pyogenes CRISPR/Cas9 system
   8154..8271    +  misc_feature   cPPT/CTS: central polypurine tract and central termination sequence of HIV-1
>Addgene plasmid #77366 | PRKACG gRNA (BRDN0001149492) | addgene full sequence | sequence record 187624 | Addgene Assembled Sequence
CCCGGGTGCAAAGATGGATAAAGTTTTAAACAGAGAGGAATCTTTGCAGCTAATGGACCTTCTAGGTCTT
GAAAGGAGTGGGAATTGGCTCCGGTGCCCGTCAGTGGGCAGAGCGCACATCGCCCACAGTCCCCGAGAAG
TTGGGGGGAGGGGTCGGCAATTGATCCGGTGCCTAGAGAAGGTGGCGCGGGGTAAACTGGGAAAGTGATG
TCGTGTACTGGCTCCGCCTTTTTCCCGAGGGTGGGGGAGAACCGTATATAAGTGCAGTAGTCGCCGTGAA
CGTTCTTTTTCGCAACGGGTTTGCCGCCAGAACACAGGTAAGTGCCGTGTGTGGTTCCCGCGGGCCTGGC
CTCTTTACGGGTTATGGCCCTTGCGTGCCTTGAATTACTTCCACCTGGCTGCAGTACGTGATTCTTGATC
CCGAGCTTCGGGTTGGAAGTGGGTGGGAGAGTTCGAGGCCTTGCGCTTAAGGAGCCCCTTCGCCTCGTGC
TTGAGTTGAGGCCTGGCCTGGGCGCTGGGGCCGCCGCGTGCGAATCTGGTGGCACCTTCGCGCCTGTCTC
GCTGCTTTCGATAAGTCTCTAGCCATTTAAAATTTTTGATGACCTGCTGCGACGCTTTTTTTCTGGCAAG
ATAGTCTTGTAAATGCGGGCCAAGATCTGCACACTGGTATTTCGGTTTTTGGGGCCGCGGGCGGCGACGG
GGCCCGTGCGTCCCAGCGCACATGTTCGGCGAGGCGGGGCCTGCGAGCGCGGCCACCGAGAATCGGACGG
GGGTAGTCTCAAGCTGGCCGGCCTGCTCTGGTGCCTGGCCTCGCGCCGCCGTGTATCGCCCCGCCCTGGG
CGGCAAGGCTGGCCCGGTCGGCACCAGTTGCGTGAGCGGAAAGATGGCCGCTTCCCGGCCCTGCTGCAGG
GAGCTCAAAATGGAGGACGCGGCGCTCGGGAGAGCGGGCGGGTGAGTCACCCACACAAAGGAAAAGGGCC
TTTCCGTCCTCAGCCGTCGCTTCATGTGACTCCACGGAGTACCGGGCGCCGTCCAGGCACCTCGATTAGT
TCTCGAGCTTTTGGAGTACGTCGTCTTTAGGTTGGGGGGAGGGGTTTTATGCGATGGAGTTTCCCCACAC
TGAGTGGGTGGAGACTGAAGTTAGGCCAGCTTGGCACTTGATGTAATTCTCCTTGGAATTTGCCCTTTTT
GAGTTTGGATCTTGGTTCATTCTCAAGCCTCAGACAGTGGTTCAAAGTTTTTTTCTTCCATTTCAGGTGT
CGTGACGTACGGCCACCATGACCGAGTACAAGCCCACGGTGCGCCTCGCCACCCGCGACGACGTCCCCAG
GGCCGTACGCACCCTCGCCGCCGCGTTCGCCGACTACCCCGCCACGCGCCACACCGTCGATCCGGACCGC
CACATCGAGCGGGTCACCGAGCTGCAAGAACTCTTCCTCACGCGCGTCGGGCTCGACATCGGCAAGGTGT
GGGTCGCGGACGACGGCGCCGCCGTGGCGGTCTGGACCACGCCGGAGAGCGTCGAAGCGGGGGCGGTGTT
CGCCGAGATCGGCCCGCGCATGGCCGAGTTGAGCGGTTCCCGGCTGGCCGCGCAGCAACAGATGGAAGGC
CTCCTGGCGCCGCACCGGCCCAAGGAGCCCGCGTGGTTCCTGGCCACCGTCGGAGTCTCGCCCGACCACC
AGGGCAAGGGTCTGGGCAGCGCCGTCGTGCTCCCCGGAGTGGAGGCGGCCGAGCGCGCCGGGGTGCCCGC
CTTCCTGGAGACCTCCGCGCCCCGCAACCTCCCCTTCTACGAGCGGCTCGGCTTCACCGTCACCGCCGAC
GTCGAGGTGCCCGAAGGACCGCGCACCTGGTGCATGACCCGCAAGCCCGGTGCCTGAACGCGTTAAGTCG
ACAATCAACCTCTGGATTACAAAATTTGTGAAAGATTGACTGGTATTCTTAACTATGTTGCTCCTTTTAC
GCTATGTGGATACGCTGCTTTAATGCCTTTGTATCATGCTATTGCTTCCCGTATGGCTTTCATTTTCTCC
TCCTTGTATAAATCCTGGTTGCTGTCTCTTTATGAGGAGTTGTGGCCCGTTGTCAGGCAACGTGGCGTGG
TGTGCACTGTGTTTGCTGACGCAACCCCCACTGGTTGGGGCATTGCCACCACCTGTCAGCTCCTTTCCGG
GACTTTCGCTTTCCCCCTCCCTATTGCCACGGCGGAACTCATCGCCGCCTGCCTTGCCCGCTGCTGGACA
GGGGCTCGGCTGTTGGGCACTGACAATTCCGTGGTGTTGTCGGGGAAATCATCGTCCTTTCCTTGGCTGC
TCGCCTGTGTTGCCACCTGGATTCTGCGCGGGACGTCCTTCTGCTACGTCCCTTCGGCCCTCAATCCAGC
GGACCTTCCTTCCCGCGGCCTGCTGCCGGCTCTGCGGCCTCTTCCGCGTCTTCGCCTTCGCCCTCAGACG
AGTCGGATCTCCCTTTGGGCCGCCTCCCCGCGTCGACTTTAAGACCAATGACTTACAAGGCAGCTGTAGA
TCTTAGCCACTTTTTAAAAGAAAAGGGGGGACTGGAAGGGCTAATTCACTCCCAACGAAGACAAGATCTG
CTTTTTGCTTGTACTGGGTCTCTCTGGTTAGACCAGATCTGAGCCTGGGAGCTCTCTGGCTAACTAGGGA
ACCCACTGCTTAAGCCTCAATAAAGCTTGCCTTGAGTGCTTCAAGTAGTGTGTGCCCGTCTGTTGTGTGA
CTCTGGTAACTAGAGATCCCTCAGACCCTTTTAGTCAGTGTGGAAAATCTCTAGCAGTACGTATAGTAGT
TCATGTCATCTTATTATTCAGTATTTATAACTTGCAAAGAAATGAATATCAGAGAGTGAGAGGAACTTGT
TTATTGCAGCTTATAATGGTTACAAATAAAGCAATAGCATCACAAATTTCACAAATAAAGCATTTTTTTC
ACTGCATTCTAGTTGTGGTTTGTCCAAACTCATCAATGTATCTTATCATGTCTGGCTCTAGCTATCCCGC
CCCTAACTCCGCCCATCCCGCCCCTAACTCCGCCCAGTTCCGCCCATTCTCCGCCCCATGGCTGACTAAT
TTTTTTTATTTATGCAGAGGCCGAGGCCGCCTCGGCCTCTGAGCTATTCCAGAAGTAGTGAGGAGGCTTT
TTTGGAGGCCTAGGGACGTACCCAATTCGCCCTATAGTGAGTCGTATTACGCGCGCTCACTGGCCGTCGT
TTTACAACGTCGTGACTGGGAAAACCCTGGCGTTACCCAACTTAATCGCCTTGCAGCACATCCCCCTTTC
GCCAGCTGGCGTAATAGCGAAGAGGCCCGCACCGATCGCCCTTCCCAACAGTTGCGCAGCCTGAATGGCG
AATGGG
[124 nt withheld, positions 3367-3490]
C
[91 nt withheld, positions 3492-3582]
A
[49 nt withheld, positions 3584-3632]
CCTTTGACGTTGGAGTCCACGTTCTTT
[37 nt withheld, positions 3660-3696]
ACCCTATCTCGGTCTATTCTTTTGATTTATAAGGGATTTTGCCGATTTCGGCCTATTGGTTAAAAAATGA
GCTGATTTAACAAAAATTTAACGCGAATTTTAACAAAATATTAACGCTTACAATTTAGGTGGCACTTTTC
GGGGAAATGTGCGCGGAACCCCTATTTGTTTATTTTTCTAAATACATTCAAATATGTATCCGCTCATGAG
ACAATAACCCTGATAAATGCTTCAATAATATTGAAAAAGGAAGAGTATGAGTATTCAACATTTCCGTGTC
GCCCTTATTCCCTTTTTTGCGGCATTTTGCCTTCCTGTTTTTGCTCACCCAGAAACGCTGGTGAAAGTAA
AAGATGCTGAAGATCAGTTGGGTGCACGAGTGGGTTACATCGAACTGGATCTCAACAGCGGTAAGATCCT
TGAGAGTTTTCGCCCCGAAGAACGTTTTCCAATGATGAGCACTTTTAAAGTTCTGCTATGTGGCGCGGTA
TTATCCCGTATTGACGCCGGGCAAGAGCAACTCGGTCGCCGCATACACTATTCTCAGAATGACTTGGTTG
AGTACTCACCAGTCACAGAAAAGCATCTTACGGATGGCATGACAGTAAGAGAATTATGCAGTGCTGCCAT
AACCATGAGTGATAACACTGCGGCCAACTTACTTCTGACAACGATCGGAGGACCGAAGGAGCTAACCGCT
TTTTTGCACAACATGGGGGATCATGTAACTCGCCTTGATCGTTGGGAACCGGAGCTGAATGAAGCCATAC
CAAACGACGAGCGTGACACCACGATGCCTGTAGCAATGGCAACAACGTTGCGCAAACTATTAACTGGCGA
ACTACTTACTCTAGCTTCCCGGCAACAATTAATAGACTGGATGGAGGCGGATAAAGTTGCAGGACCACTT
CTGCGCTCGGCCCTTCCGGCTGGCTGGTTTATTGCTGATAAATCTGGAGCCGGTGAGCGTGGGTCTCGCG
GTATCATTGCAGCACTGGGGCCAGATGGTAAGCCCTCCCGTATCGTAGTTATCTACACGACGGGGAGTCA
GGCAACTATGGATGAACGAAATAGACAGATCGCTGAGATAGGTGCCTCACTGATTAAGCATTGGTAACTG
TCAGACCAAGTTTACTCATATATACTTTAGATTGATTTAAAACTTCATTTTTAATTTAAAAGGATCTAGG
TGAAGATCCTTTTTGATAATCTCATGACCAAAATCCCTTAACGTGAGTTTTCGTTCCACTGAGCGTCAGA
CCCCGTAGAAAAGATCAAAGGATCTTCTTGAGATCCTTTTTTTCTGCGCGTAATCTGCTGCTTGCAAACA
AAAAAACCACCGCTACCAGCGGTGGTTTGTTTGCCGGATCAAGAGCTACCAACTCTTTTTCCGAAGGTAA
CTGGCTTCAGCAGAGCGCAGATACCAAATACTGTTCTTCTAGTGTAGCCGTAGTTAGGCCACCACTTCAA
GAACTCTGTAGCACCGCCTACATACCTCGCTCTGCTAATCCTGTTACCAGTGGCTGCTGCCAGTGGCGAT
AAGTCGTGTCTTACCGGGTTGGACTCAAGACGATAGTTACCGGATAAGGCGCAGCGGTCGGGCTGAACGG
GGGGTTCGTGCACACAGCCCAGCTTGGAGCGAACGACCTACACCGAACTGAGATACCTACAGCGTGAGCT
ATGAGAAAGCGCCACGCTTCCCGAAGGGAGAAAGGCGGACAGGTATCCGGTAAGCGGCAGGGTCGGAACA
GGAGAGCGCACGAGGGAGCTTCCAGGGGGAAACGCCTGGTATCTTTATAGTCCTGTCGGGTTTCGCCACC
TCTGACTTGAGCGTCGATTTTTGTGATGCTCGTCAGGGGGGCGGAGCCTATGGAAAAACGCCAGCAACGC
GGCCTTTTTACGGTTCCTGGCCTTTTGCTGGCCTTTTGCTCACATGTTCTTTCCTGCGTTATCCCCTGAT
TCTGTGGATAACCGTATTACCGCCTTTGAGTGAGCTGATACCGCTCGCCGCAGCCGAACGACCGAGCGCA
GCGAGTCAGTGAGCGAGGAAGCGGAAGAGCGCCCAATACGCAAACCGCCTCTCCCCGCGCGTTGGCCGAT
TCATTAATGCAGCTGGCACGACAGGTTTCCCGACTGGAAAGCGGGCAGTGAGCGCAACGCAATTAATGTG
AGTTAGCTCACTCATTAGGCACCCCAGGCTTTACACTTTATGCTTCCGGCTCGTATGTTGTGTGGAATTG
TGAGCGGATAACAATTTCACACAGGAAACAGCTATGACCATGATTACGCCAAGCGCGCAATTAACCCTCA
CTAAAGGGAACAAAAGCTGGAGCTGCAAGCTTAATGTAGTCTTATGCAATACTCTTGTAGTCTTGCAACA
TGGTAACGATGAGTTAGCAACATGCCTTACAAGGAGAGAAAAAGCACCGTGCATGCCGATTGGTGGAAGT
AAGGTGGTACGATCGTGCCTTATTAGGAAGGCAACAGACGGGTCTGACATGGATTGGACGAACCACTGAA
TTGCCGCATTGCAGAGATATTGTATTTAAGTGCCTAGCTCGATACATAAACGGGTCTCTCTGGTTAGACC
AGATCTGAGCCTGGGAGCTCTCTGGCTAACTAGGGAACCCACTGCTTAAGCCTCAATAAAGCTTGCCTTG
AGTGCTTCAAGTAGTGTGTGCCCGTCTGTTGTGTGACTCTGGTAACTAGAGATCCCTCAGACCCTTTTAG
TCAGTGTGGAAAATCTCTAGCAGTGGCGCCCGAACAGGGACTTGAAAGCGAAAGGGAAACCAGAGGAGCT
CTCTCGACGCAGGACTCGGCTTGCTGAAGCGCGCACGGCAAGAGGCGAGGGGCGGCGACTGGTGAGTACG
CCAAAAATTTTGACTAGCGGAGGCTAGAAGGAGAGAGATGGGTGCGAGAGCGTCAGTATTAAGCGGGGGA
GAATTAGATCGCGATGGGAAAAAATTCGGTTAAGGCCAGGGGGAAAGAAAAAATATAAATTAAAACATAT
AGTATGGGCAAGCAGGGAGCTAGAACGATTCGCAGTTAATCCTGGCCTGTTAGAAACATCAGAAGGCTGT
AGACAAATACTGGGACAGCTACAACCATCCCTTCAGACAGGATCAGAAGAACTTAGATCATTATATAATA
CAGTAGCAACCCTCTATTGTGTGCATCAAAGGATAGAGATAAAAGACACCAAGGAAGCTTTAGACAAGAT
AGAGGAAGAGCAAAACAAAAGTAAGACCACCGCACAGCAAGCGGCCGCTGATCTTCAGACCTGGAGGAGG
AGATATGAGGGACAATTGGAGAAGTGAATTATATAAATATAAAGTAGTAAAAATTGAACCATTAGGAGTA
GCACCCACCAAGGCAAAGAGAAGAGTGGTGCAGAGAGAAAAAAGAGCAGTGGGAATAGGAGCTTTGTTCC
TTGGGTTCTTGGGAGCAGCAGGAAGCACTATGGGCGCAGCGTCAATGACGCTGACGGTACAGGCCAGACA
ATTATTGTCTGGTATAGTGCAGCAGCAGAACAATTTGCTGAGGGCTATTGAGGCGCAACAGCATCTGTTG
CAACTCACAGTCTGGGGCATCAAGCAGCTCCAGGCAAGAATCCTGGCTGTGGAAAGATACCTAAAGGATC
AACAGCTCCTGGGGATTTGGGGTTGCTCTGGAAAACTCATTTGCACCACTGCTGTGCCTTGGAATGCTAG
TTGGAGTAATAAATCTCTGGAACAGATTTGGAATCACACGACCTGGATGGAGTGGGACAGAGAAATTAAC
AATTACACAAGCTTAATACACTCCTTAATTGAAGAATCGCAAAACCAGCAAGAAAAGAATGAACAAGAAT
TATTGGAATTAGATAAATGGGCAAGTTTGTGGAATTGGTTTAACATAACAAATTGGCTGTGGTATATAAA
ATTATTCATAATGATAGTAGGAGGCTTGGTAGGTTTAAGAATAGTTTTTGCTGTACTTTCTATAGTGAAT
AGAGTTAGGCAGGGATATTCACCATTATCGTTTCAGACCCACCTCCCAACCCCGAGGGGACCCAGAGAGG
GCCTATTTCCCATGATTCCTTCATATTTGCATATACGATACAAGGCTGTTAGAGAGATAATTAGAATTAA
TTTGACTGTAAACACAAAGATATTAGTACAAAATACGTGACGTAGAAAGTAATAATTTCTTGGGTAGTTT
GCAGTTTTAAAATTATGTTTTAAAATGGACTATCATATGCTTACCGTAACTTGAAAGTATTTCGATTTCT
TGGCTTTATATATCTTGTGGAAAGGACGAAACACCGCCAGCTCGGATCAGTTCGAAGTTTTAGAGCTAGA
AATAGCAAGTTAAAATAAGGCTAGTCCGTTATCAACTTGAAAAAGTGGCACCGAGTCGGTGCTTTTTTAA
GCTTGGCGTAACTAGATCTTGAGACAAATGGCAGTATTCATCCACAATTTTAAAAGAAAAGGGGGGATTG
GGGGGTACAGTGCAGGGGAAAGAATAGTAGACATAATAGCAACAGACATACAAACTAAAGAATTACAAAA
ACAAATTACAAAAATTCAAAATTTTCGGGTTTATTACAGGGACAGCAGAGATCCACTTTGGCGCCGGCTC
GAGGGGG
