>Addgene plasmid #77366 | PRKACG gRNA (BRDN0001149492) | depositor partial sequence | sequence record 144826 | Target Sequence
CCAGCTCGGATCAGTTCGAA
