>Addgene plasmid #77366 | PRKACG gRNA (BRDN0001149492) | addgene partial sequence | sequence record 187623 | hU6-F
GTAGAAAGTAATAATTTCTTGGGTAGTTTGCAGTTTTAAAATTATGTTTTAAAATGGACTATCATATGCT
TACCGTAACTTGAAAGTATTTCGATTTCTTGGCTTTATATATCTTGTGGAAAGGACGAAACACCGCCAGC
TCGGATCAGTTCGAAGTTTTAGAGCTAGAAATAGCAAGTTAAAATAAGGCTAGTCCGTTATCAACTTGAA
AAAGTGGCACCGAGTCGGTGCTTTTTTAAGCTTGGCGTAACTAGATCTTGAGACAAATGGCAGTATTCAT
CCACAATTTTAAAAGAAAAGGGGGGATTGGGGGGTACAGTGCAGGGGAAAGAATAGTAGACATAATAGCA
ACAGACATACAAACTAAAGAATTACAAAAACAAATTACAAAAATTCAAAATTTTCGGGTTTATTACAGGG
ACAGCAGAGATCCACTTTGGCGCCGGCTCGAGGGGGCCCGGGTGCAAAGATGGATAAAGTTTTAAACAGA
GAGGAATCTTTGCAGCTAATGGACCTTCTAGGTCTTGAAAGGAGTGGGAATTGGCTCCGGTGCCCGTCAG
TGGGCAGAGC
